>Addgene plasmid #122979 | pQL193 BoNT(1-146)-iLID(V416I) | addgene full sequence | sequence record 239593 | Addgene NGS Result
TAGTTATTAATAGTAATCAATTACGGGGTCATTAGTTCATAGCCCATATATGGAGTTCCGCGTTACATAA
CTTACGGTAAATGGCCCGCCTGGCTGACCGCCCAACGACCCCCGCCCATTGACGTCAATAATGACGTATG
TTCCCATAGTAACGCCAATAGGGACTTTCCATTGACGTCAATGGGTGGAGTATTTACGGTAAACTGCCCA
CTTGGCAGTACATCAAGTGTATCATATGCCAAGTACGCCCCCTATTGACGTCAATGACGGTAAATGGCCC
GCCTGGCATTATGCCCAGTACATGACCTTATGGGACTTTCCTACTTGGCAGTACATCTACGTATTAGTCA
TCGCTATTACCATGGTGATGCGGTTTTGGCAGTACATCAATGGGCGTGGATAGCGGTTTGACTCACGGGG
ATTTCCAAGTCTCCACCCCATTGACGTCAATGGGAGTTTGTTTTGGCACCAAAATCAACGGGACTTTCCA
AAATGTCGTAACAACTCCGCCCCATTGACGCAAATGGGCGGTAGGCGTGTACGGTGGGAGGTCTATATAA
GCAGAGCTGGTTTAGTGAACCGTCAGATCCGCTAGCGCTACCGGTCGCCACCATGGTGAGCAAGGGCGAG
GAGGATAACATGGCCATCATCAAGGAGTTCATGCGCTTCAAGGTGCACATGGAGGGCTCCGTGAACGGCC
ACGAGTTCGAGATCGAGGGCGAGGGCGAGGGCCGCCCCTACGAGGGCACCCAGACCGCCAAGCTGAAGGT
GACCAAGGGTGGCCCCCTGCCCTTCGCCTGGGACATCCTGTCCCCTCAGTTCATGTACGGCTCCAAGGCC
TACGTGAAGCACCCCGCCGACATCCCCGACTACTTGAAGCTGTCCTTCCCCGAGGGCTTCAAGTGGGAGC
GCGTGATGAACTTCGAGGACGGCGGCGTGGTGACCGTGACCCAGGACTCCTCCCTGCAGGACGGCGAGTT
CATCTACAAGGTGAAGCTGCGCGGCACCAACTTCCCCTCCGACGGCCCCGTAATGCAGAAGAAGACCATG
GGCTGGGAGGCCTCCTCCGAGCGGATGTACCCCGAGGACGGCGCCCTGAAGGGCGAGATCAAGCAGAGGC
TGAAGCTGAAGGACGGCGGCCACTACGACGCTGAGGTCAAGACCACCTACAAGGCCAAGAAGCCCGTGCA
GCTGCCCGGCGCCTACAACGTCAACATCAAGTTGGACATCACCTCCCACAACGAGGACTACACCATCGTG
GAACAGTACGAACGCGCCGAGGGCCGCCACTCCACCGGCGGCATGGACGAGCTGTACAAGTGTGGCGGCT
AGTACTCCGGTATTGCGGTACCCTTGTACGCCTGTTTTATACTCCCTTCCCGTAACTTAGACGCACAAAA
CCAAGTTCAATAGAAGGGGGTACAAACCAGTACCACCACGAACAAGCACTTCTGTTTCCCCGGTGATGTC
GTATAGACTGCTTGCGTGGTTGAAAGCGACGGATCCGTTATCCGCTTATGTACTTCGAGAAGCCCAGTAC
CACCTCGGAATCTTCGATGCGTTGCGCTCAGCACTCAACCCCAGAGTGTAGCTTAGGCTGATGAGTCTGG
ACATCCCTCACCGGTGACGGTGGTCCAGGCTGCGTTGGCGGCCTACCTATGGCTAACGCCATGGGACGCT
AGTTGTGAACAAGGTGTGAAGAGCCTATTGAGCTACATAAGAATCCTCCGGCCCCTGAATGCGGCTAATC
CCAACCTCGGAGCAGGTGGTCACAAACCAGTGATTGGCCTGTCGTAACGCGCAAGTCCGTGGCGGAACCG
ACTACTTTGGGTGTCCGTGTTTCCTTTTATTTTATTGTGGCTGCTTATGGTGACAATCACAGATTGTTAT
CATAAAGCGAATTGGATAGGATCAAGCTTATCGATACCGTCGACCTCGAGCCACCATGCCAGTTACAATA
AATAATTTTAATTATAATGATCCTATTGATAATAATAATATTATTATGATGGAGCCTCCATTTGCGAGAG
GTACGGGGAGATATTATAAAGCTTTTAAAATCACAGATCGTATTTGGATAATACCGGAAAGATATACTTT
TGGATATAAACCTGAGGATTTTAATAAAAGTTCCGGTATTTTTAATAGAGATGTTTGTGAATATTATGAT
CCAGATTACTTAAATACTAATGATAAAAAGAATATATTTTTACAAACAATGATCAAGTTATTTAATAGAA
TCAAATCAAAACCATTGGGTGAAAAGTTATTAGAGATGATTATAAATGGTATACCTTATCTTGGAGATAG
ACGTGTTCCACTCGAAGAGTTTAACACAAACATTGCTAGTGTAACTGTTAATAAATTAATCAGTAATCCA
GGAGGCGGCCGCAGCGGTGGCGGTGGCTCTGGAGGTGGGTCCGAGCTCGGGGAGTTTCTGGCAACCACAC
TGGAACGGATCGAGAAAAATTTCATCATTACTGATCCGAGACTGCCTGACAACCCAATCATTTTTGCGAG
CGATTCCTTCCTGCAGCTGACAGAATATTCTCGGGAAGAGATCCTGGGGCGCAATTGCCGTTTTCTGCAG
GGACCCGAGACAGACCGTGCCACTGTTCGGAAAATCAGAGATGCTATTGACAACCAGACTGAAGTGACCG
TTCAGCTGATCAATTATACCAAGAGCGGCAAGAAGTTCTGGAACGTGTTCCACCTGCAGCCGATGCGCGA
TTATAAGGGCGACGTCCAGTACTTCATTGGCGTGCAGCTGGATGGCACCGAACGTCTTCATGGCGCCGCT
GAGCGTGAGGCGGTCTGCCTGATCAAAAAGACAGCCTTTCAGATTGCTGAGGCAGCGAACGACGAAAATT
ACTTTTGACTTAAGCCCGGGATCCACCGGATCTAGATAACTGATCATAATCAGCCATACCACATTTGTAG
AGGTTTTACTTGCTTTAAAAAACCTCCCACACCTCCCCCTGAACCTGAAACATAAAATGAATGCAATTGT
TGTTGTTAACTTGTTTATTGCAGCTTATAATGGTTACAAATAAAGCAATAGCATCACAAATTTCACAAAT
AAAGCATTTTTTTCACTGCATTCTAGTTGTGGTTTGTCCAAACTCATCAATGTATCTTAAGGCGTAAATT
GTAAGCGTTAATATTTTGTTAAAATTCGCGTTAAATTTTTGTTAAATCAGCTCATTTTTTAACCAATAGG
CCGAAATCGGCAAAATCCCTTATAAATCAAAAGAATAGACCGAGATAGGGT
[37 nt withheld, positions 3272-3308]
AAAGAACGTGGACTCCAACGTCAAAGG
[49 nt withheld, positions 3336-3384]
T
[91 nt withheld, positions 3386-3476]
G
[124 nt withheld, positions 3478-3601]
CAGGTGGCACTTTTCGGGGAAATGTGCGCGGAACCCCTATTTGTTTATTTTTCTAAATACATTCAAATAT
GTATCCGCTCATGAGACAATAACCCTGATAAATGCTTCAATAATATTGAAAAAGGAAGAGTCCTGAGGCG
GAAAGAACCAGCTGTGGAATGTGTGTCAGTTAGGGTGTGGAAAGTCCCCAGGCTCCCCAGCAGGCAGAAG
TATGCAAAGCATGCATCTCAATTAGTCAGCAACCAGGTGTGGAAAGTCCCCAGGCTCCCCAGCAGGCAGA
AGTATGCAAAGCATGCATCTCAATTAGTCAGCAACCATAGTCCCGCCCCTAACTCCGCCCATCCCGCCCC
TAACTCCGCCCAGTTCCGCCCATTCTCCGCCCCATGGCTGACTAATTTTTTTTATTTATGCAGAGGCCGA
GGCCGCCTCGGCCTCTGAGCTATTCCAGAAGTAGTGAGGAGGCTTTTTTGGAGGCCTAGGCTTTTGCAAA
GATCGATCAAGAGACAGGATGAGGATCGTTTCGCATGATTGAACAAGATGGATTGCACGCAGGTTCTCCG
GCCGCTTGGGTGGAGAGGCTATTCGGCTATGACTGGGCACAACAGACAATCGGCTGCTCTGATGCCGCCG
TGTTCCGGCTGTCAGCGCAGGGGCGCCCGGTTCTTTTTGTCAAGACCGACCTGTCCGGTGCCCTGAATGA
ACTGCAAGACGAGGCAGCGCGGCTATCGTGGCTGGCCACGACGGGCGTTCCTTGCGCAGCTGTGCTCGAC
GTTGTCACTGAAGCGGGAAGGGACTGGCTGCTATTGGGCGAAGTGCCGGGGCAGGATCTCCTGTCATCTC
ACCTTGCTCCTGCCGAGAAAGTATCCATCATGGCTGATGCAATGCGGCGGCTGCATACGCTTGATCCGGC
TACCTGCCCATTCGACCACCAAGCGAAACATCGCATCGAGCGAGCACGTACTCGGATGGAAGCCGGTCTT
GTCGATCAGGATGATCTGGACGAAGAGCATCAGGGGCTCGCGCCAGCCGAACTGTTCGCCAGGCTCAAGG
CGAGCATGCCCGACGGCGAGGATCTCGTCGTGACCCATGGCGATGCCTGCTTGCCGAATATCATGGTGGA
AAATGGCCGCTTTTCTGGATTCATCGACTGTGGCCGGCTGGGTGTGGCGGACCGCTATCAGGACATAGCG
TTGGCTACCCGTGATATTGCTGAAGAGCTTGGCGGCGAATGGGCTGACCGCTTCCTCGTGCTTTACGGTA
TCGCCGCTCCCGATTCGCAGCGCATCGCCTTCTATCGCCTTCTTGACGAGTTCTTCTGAGCGGGACTCTG
GGGTTCGAAATGACCGACCAAGCGACGCCCAACCTGCCATCACGAGATTTCGATTCCACCGCCGCCTTCT
ATGAAAGGTTGGGCTTCGGAATCGTTTTCCGGGACGCCGGCTGGATGATCCTCCAGCGCGGGGATCTCAT
GCTGGAGTTCTTCGCCCACCCTAGGGGGAGGCTAACTGAAACACGGAAGGAGACAATACCGGAAGGAACC
CGCGCTATGACGGCAATAAAAAGACAGAATAAAACGCACGGTGTTGGGTCGTTTGTTCATAAACGCGGGG
TTCGGTCCCAGGGCTGGCACTCTGTCGATACCCCACCGAGACCCCATTGGGGCCAATACGCCCGCGTTTC
TTCCTTTTCCCCACCCCACCCCCCAAGTTCGGGTGAAGGCCCAGGGCTCGCAGCCAACGTCGGGGCGGCA
GGCCCTGCCATAGCCTCAGGTTACTCATATATACTTTAGATTGATTTAAAACTTCATTTTTAATTTAAAA
GGATCTAGGTGAAGATCCTTTTTGATAATCTCATGACCAAAATCCCTTAACGTGAGTTTTCGTTCCACTG
AGCGTCAGACCCCGTAGAAAAGATCAAAGGATCTTCTTGAGATCCTTTTTTTCTGCGCGTAATCTGCTGC
TTGCAAACAAAAAAACCACCGCTACCAGCGGTGGTTTGTTTGCCGGATCAAGAGCTACCAACTCTTTTTC
CGAAGGTAACTGGCTTCAGCAGAGCGCAGATACCAAATACTGTTCTTCTAGTGTAGCCGTAGTTAGGCCA
CCACTTCAAGAACTCTGTAGCACCGCCTACATACCTCGCTCTGCTAATCCTGTTACCAGTGGCTGCTGCC
AGTGGCGATAAGTCGTGTCTTACCGGGTTGGACTCAAGACGATAGTTACCGGATAAGGCGCAGCGGTCGG
GCTGAACGGGGGGTTCGTGCACACAGCCCAGCTTGGAGCGAACGACCTACACCGAACTGAGATACCTACA
GCGTGAGCTATGAGAAAGCGCCACGCTTCCCGAAGGGAGAAAGGCGGACAGGTATCCGGTAAGCGGCAGG
GTCGGAACAGGAGAGCGCACGAGGGAGCTTCCAGGGGGAAACGCCTGGTATCTTTATAGTCCTGTCGGGT
TTCGCCACCTCTGACTTGAGCGTCGATTTTTGTGATGCTCGTCAGGGGGGCGGAGCCTATGGAAAAACGC
CGGCAACGCGGCCTTTTTACGGTTCCTGGCCTTTTGCTGGCCTTTTGCTCACATGTTCTTTCCTGCGTTA
TCCCCTGATTCTGTGGATAACCGTATTACCGCCATGCAT
Features (pLannotate 1.2.2; 16 found; start..end, strand, type, name):
     61..364     +  enhancer       CMV enhancer: human cytomegalovirus immediate early enhancer
    365..568     +  promoter       CMV promoter: human cytomegalovirus (CMV) immediate early promoter
    613..1320    +  CDS            mCherry: mCherry is a basic (constitutively fluorescent) red fluorescent protein published in 2004, derived from Discosoma sp.. It is reported to be a very rapidly-maturing monomer with low acid sensitivity.
   1669..1917    +  ncRNA          IRES Picorna: Accession: RF00229 - Picornavirus internal ribosome entry site (IRES)
   1946..2383    +  CDS            botB (fragment): BXB_CLOBK - Experimental evidence at protein level: Swiss-Prot protein existence level 1. [Botulinum neurotoxin B heavy chain]: Responsible for host epithelial cell transcytosis, host nerve cell targeting and translocation of light chain (LC) into host cytosol. Composed of 3 subdomains; the translocation domain (TD), and N-terminus and C- terminus of the receptor-binding domain (RBD). The RBD is responsible for the adherence of the toxin to the cell surface. It simultaneously recognizes 2 coreceptors; polysialated gangliosides and host synaptotagmin-1 and -2 (SYT1 and SYT2) which bind simultan
   2459..2776    +  CDS            miniSOG: miniSOG is a basic (constitutively fluorescent) cyan fluorescent protein published in 2011, derived from Arabidopsis thaliana. It requires the cofactor flavin for fluorescence.
   2911..2995    +  CDS            large T antigen (fragment): large T antigen from SV40 (simian virus 40)
   3018..3139    +  polyA_signal   SV40 poly(A) signal: SV40 polyadenylation signal
   3173..3601    -  rep_origin     f1 ori (sequence partly withheld): f1 bacteriophage origin of replication; arrow indicates direction of (+) strand synthesis
   3628..3732    +  promoter       AmpR promoter: bla
   3734..4091    +  promoter       SV40 promoter: SV40 enhancer and early promoter
   4126..4920    +  CDS            NeoR/KanR: aminoglycoside phosphotransferase from Tn5; aph(3')-II (or nptII); confers resistance to neomycin, kanamycin, and G418 (Geneticin®)
   4941..5093    +  CDS            ble (fragment): BLE_KLEPN - Experimental evidence at protein level: Swiss-Prot protein existence level 1. Binding protein with a strong affinity to the bleomycin family of antibiotics. Binds to CL990; an antimitotic-antibiotic compound. From Klebsiella pneumoniae.
   5152..5199    +  polyA_signal   HSV TK poly(A) signal: herpes simplex virus thymidine kinase polyadenylation signal (Cole and Stacy, 1985)
   5290..5306    -  polyA_signal   bGH poly(A) signal (fragment): bovine growth hormone polyadenylation signal
   5528..6116    +  rep_origin     ori: high-copy-number ColE1/pMB1/pBR322/pUC origin of replication
