[The description below was written by a language model from this plasmid's Addgene catalogue record and pLannotate feature annotations shown in this document.]
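Description:
pQL193 BoNT(1-146)-iLID(V416I) is a mammalian expression plasmid built on the Clontech pmCherryC1 backbone. It is propagated in E. coli from a high-copy ColE1/pUC-type origin and selected with kanamycin. The Tn5 NeoR/KanR gene sits behind tandem bacterial (bla) and SV40 early promoters and is followed by an HSV TK polyadenylation signal, so the same marker can also give G418 resistance in mammalian cells. An f1 origin is also present.

Expression is driven by the CMV immediate early enhancer and promoter. The feature table indicates a bicistronic arrangement. An mCherry coding sequence comes first, followed by a picornavirus-type IRES, then a fragment of botulinum neurotoxin B corresponding to amino acids 1-146, and finally an SV40 poly(A) signal. On this reading, mCherry would mark transfected cells as a separate protein rather than as a fusion to the toxin fragment, although the catalogue fields do not spell this out. The toxin fragment carries a C-terminal iLID module, which is the AsLOV2 domain with an embedded ssrA peptide and here bears the V416I substitution (AsLOV2 numbering). The automated annotation labels this region miniSOG, most likely because miniSOG is also a LOV-domain derivative. The generic botB annotation text describes the heavy chain, but residues 1-146 lie at the N-terminus of the toxin.

In iLID, blue light uncages the ssrA peptide so that it can bind its SspB partner. The associated publication describes a photoactivatable botulinum neurotoxin for inducible control of neurotransmission. This suggests the construct supplies one half of a split toxin that is reassembled by light-induced dimerisation. The complementary fragment is not part of this record.
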