Addgene plasmid #122979: pQL193 BoNT(1-146)-iLID(V416I)
Purpose: Expresses botulinum toxin B (aa1-146) fused to AsLOV2-ssrA (iLID)-V416I (in AsLOV)
Depositing lab: Chandra Tucker. Depositing organization: University of Colorado Denver and Anschutz Medical Campus. Publication: A Photoactivatable Botulinum Neurotoxin for Inducible Control of Neurotransmission. Liu Q, Sinnen BL, Boxer EE, Schneider MW, Grybko MJ, Buchta WC, Gibson ES, Wysoczynski CL, Ford CP, Gottschalk A, Aoto J, Tucker CL, Kennedy MJ. Neuron. 2019 Jan 15. pii: S0896-6273(19)30003-0. doi: 10.1016/j.neuron.2019.01.002. PubMed 30704911.
Backbone
  Vector backbone: pmCherryC1
  Backbone manufacturer: Clontech
  Vector type: Mammalian Expression
Growth in bacteria
  Bacterial resistance: Kanamycin, 50 μg/mL
  Growth temperature: 37°C
  Growth strain: DH5alpha
  Copy number: High Copy
Gene/Insert
  Gene/Insert name: botulinum toxin B
  Promoter: CMV
  Tag / fusion protein: iLID (AsLOV2-ssrA) with V416I mutation (using AsLOV2 nomenclature for mutation) (C terminal on insert)
  Cloning method: Restriction Enzyme; 5′ cloning site Xho I (not destroyed); 3′ cloning site Xma I (not destroyed)
  Sequencing primers: 5′ CMV
Resource information
  A portion of this plasmid was derived from a plasmid made by: iLID was amplified from a clone from Brian Kuhlman's lab
Terms and licenses: Academic/Nonprofit Terms; Industry Terms: Not Available to Industry
How to cite: pQL193 BoNT(1-146)-iLID(V416I) was a gift from Chandra Tucker (Addgene plasmid # 122979)
